Addgene plasmid #27768: pUT1177-HQ858718
Depositing lab: John Gray & Erich Grotewold. Depositing organization: University of Toledo. Publication: The Maize TFome--development of a transcription factor open reading frame collection for functional genomics. Burdo B, Gray J, Goetting-Minesky MP, Wittler B, Hunt M, Li T, Velliquette D, Thomas J, Gentzel I, dos Santos Brito M, Mejia-Guerra MK, Connolly LN, Qaisi D, Li W, Casas MI, Doseff AI, Grotewold E. Plant J. 2014 Oct;80(2):356-66. doi: 10.1111/tpj.12623. Epub 2014 Aug 26. PubMed 25053252.
Backbone
  Vector backbone: pENTR/D
  Backbone manufacturer: Invitrogen
  Backbone size w/o insert (bp): 2580
  Vector type: Entry vector
Growth in bacteria
  Bacterial resistance: Kanamycin, 50 μg/mL
  Growth temperature: 37°C
  Growth strain: DH5alpha
  Growth instructions: E. coli TOP10
  Copy number: Low Copy
Gene/Insert
  Gene/Insert name: MYB transcription factor from EE177923
  Species: Zea mays
  Insert size (bp): 1086
  GenBank ID: HQ858718
  Cloning method: Restriction Enzyme
  Sequencing primers: 5′ M13 For; 3′ M13 Rev
Terms and licenses: Academic/Nonprofit Terms; Industry Terms: Not Available to Industry
Depositor comments: This CDS was amplified using PCR from a full length cDNA template from the Maize Full-length cDNA Project (www.maizecdna.org) and the PCR product included the stop codon. The PCR product was cloned into a Gateway pENTR/D vector. Further information on this gene may be obtained at www.grassius.org using the GenBank number. (The second half of the plasmid name is the GenBank Number for the sequence of the insert)
How to cite: pUT1177-HQ858718 was a gift from John Gray & Erich Grotewold (Addgene plasmid # 27768 ; http://n2t.net/addgene:27768 ; RRID:Addgene_27768)
