[The description below was written by a language model from this plasmid's Addgene catalogue record and pLannotate feature annotations shown in this document.]
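Description:
pUT1177-HQ858718 is a Gateway entry clone built on the Invitrogen pENTR/D backbone, carrying the coding sequence of a Zea mays MYB-family transcription factor as part of the Maize TFome open reading frame collection. The plasmid totals 3,666 nt, matching the sum of the 2,580 bp backbone and the 1,086 bp insert. It is maintained in E. coli under kanamycin selection through an aph(3')-Ia KanR gene and replicates from a ColE1/pUC-type origin. The annotation describes this origin as high copy, whereas the catalogue entry lists the plasmid as low copy.

The insert was PCR-amplified from a full-length maize cDNA clone and retains its native stop codon, so it is suited to untagged or N-terminally tagged expression after transfer but not to C-terminal fusions. It lies between attL1 and attL2, the sites that allow LR Clonase-mediated recombination into any attR-containing destination vector. The entry clone has no eukaryotic or bacterial promoter positioned to drive the ORF. A T7 promoter sits just outside attL2 in the reverse orientation, and rrnB T1 and T2 terminators upstream of attL1 insulate the cloning site from read-through transcription. Within the insert, the automated annotation flags a region resembling Arabidopsis MYB114, which reflects the conserved MYB DNA-binding domain rather than an Arabidopsis sequence. The 19 bp "chicken β-actin promoter" hit and the short lacI and lacZα fragments are most likely chance matches or backbone remnants with no function.

The clone serves as a shuttle resource for moving this maize transcription factor ORF into expression vectors for functional genomics work.
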