Features (pLannotate 1.2.2; 11 found; start..end, strand, type, name):
      1..100     +  protein_bind   attL1: mutant version of attL; recombination site for the Gateway® LR reaction LR Clonase™
    157..468     +  CDS            MYB114 (fragment): MY114_ARATH - Experimental evidence at protein level: Swiss-Prot protein existence level 1. Transcription activator, when associated with BHLH002/EGL3/MYC146, BHLH012/MYC1, or BHLH042/TT8. From Arabidopsis thaliana (Mouse-ear cress).
    888..906     +  promoter       chicken β-actin promoter (fragment): contains a 21-bp deletion relative to the standard chicken β-actin promoter
   1223..1322    -  protein_bind   attL2: mutant version of attL; recombination site for the Gateway® LR reaction LR Clonase™
   1340..1358    -  promoter       T7 promoter: promoter for bacteriophage T7 RNA polymerase
   1492..2301    +  CDS            KanR: aminoglycoside phosphotransferase; aph(3')-Ia; confers resistance to kanamycin in bacteria or G418 (Geneticin®) in eukaryotes
   2448..3036    +  rep_origin     ori: high-copy-number ColE1/pMB1/pBR322/pUC origin of replication
   3219..3311    +  CDS            lacI (fragment): lac repressor; lacI; The lac repressor binds to the lac operator to inhibit transcription in E. coli. This inhibition can be relieved by adding lactose or isopropyl-β-D-thiogalactopyranoside (IPTG).
   3366..3393    -  terminator     rrnB T2 terminator: transcription terminator T2 from the E. coli rrnB gene
   3525..3568    +  terminator     rrnB T1 terminator: Escherichia coli rrnB; transcription terminator T1 from the E. coli rrnB gene
   3615..3651    -  CDS            lacZα (fragment): LacZα fragment of β-galactosidase; lacZ fragment
>Addgene plasmid #27768 | pUT1177-HQ858718 | depositor full sequence | sequence record 13072 | Author sequence
CAAATAATGATTTTATTTTGACTGATAGTGACCTGTTCGTTGCAACAAATTGATGAGCAATGCTTTTTTA
TAATGCCAACTTTGTACAAAAAAGCAGGCTCCGCGGCCGCCCCCTTCACCATGGGGCGCGAGGCGGCAGC
CACGAGGCCGCCCAAGCTGCGGAGGGGCCTGTGGTCGCCGGAGGAGGACGAGAAGCTGTACAATCACATC
ATCCGATATGGCGTCGGCTGCTGGAGCTCAGTCCCAAAGCTCGCTGGCTTGGAGAGATGCGGCAAGAGCT
GCAGGCTGAGATGGATCAACTACCTGCGGCCTGACCTCAAGAGGGGCAGCTTCTCCCAGCAGGAGGAGGA
TCTCATCGTCAGCCTCCACAAGATACTAGGCAACAGGTGGTCCCAGATCGCGTCGCAGCTGCCGGGGAGG
ACGGACAACGAGATCAAAAACTTCTGGAACTCGTGCATCAAGAAGAAGCTCCGGCAGCAGGGCATCGACC
CCGCCACCCACAAGCCGCTCAACGACGACGACAACGCTGCTGCTGCTGCTGCTGCGGACAACGACGCCGC
CGTGGCGCCGCACCACCATCGTCGTCATCAGGACGACCACTGCGGCGCCGCCAATATTGATAATAATAAT
AATAACAACAACAACAACAACAATCGGCAGCTCCCCTCAGCCGACGACCACTGCTTCGCCATGAGCAGCG
ACGACCCTCTCGCGCCACACTCCCCGACCGTCAGCTTCGACCCACTGTCCGTCACCAACGTCCCCACGGC
AATGCAGCAGGGCTCCTACGGCTCGTTCCGCTCCGACAACGACCACCTCTGCGACTACGGCGGCGGCGGC
GTCGACGTGGTCTCGGACGCCGCCACGGCGTACAGCGCCCCCTACACAGGCGGCGGCGGCGGCGGCGGAG
ACAGCTCCAGCAACAGCAACGGCAACGGCACCTGGGCCTGCAGCGGCGGCGAGCCGATGCCGCCGCACGT
GGCCATGTTCGGCCGCGATGCTGCCCAGGCGGCGGCGTACCATCAGTTCGTCGACCCGGCCAAGTACAGC
CCCTGGCAGCAGCACCCGGCGGCGAGGCTCCATGATCACAACGTCGGCGGCGCTGCTGCGGGCTTCCCGA
TACGGTCCATGTCGCGGGACCTGCCGGGTTCCTGCTTCGACCTCGCCCGCAGCGCGCTGGAGGACGAGTT
CAGCGTCGACTTCCTCAAGGGTGGGCGCGCCGACCCAGCTTTCTTGTACAAAGTTGGCATTATAAGAAAG
CATTGCTTATCAATTTGTTGCAACGAACAGGTCACTATCAGTCAAAATAAAATCATTATTTGCCATCCAG
CTGATATCCCCTATAGTGAGTCGTATTACATGGTCATAGCTGTTTCCTGGCAGCTCTGGCCCGTGTCTCA
AAATCTCTGATGTTACATTGCACAAGATAAAAATATATCATCATGAACAATAAAACTGTCTGCTTACATA
AACAGTAATACAAGGGGTGTTATGAGCCATATTCAACGGGAAACGTCGAGGCCGCGATTAAATTCCAACA
TGGATGCTGATTTATATGGGTATAAATGGGCTCGCGATAATGTCGGGCAATCAGGTGCGACAATCTATCG
CTTGTATGGGAAGCCCGATGCGCCAGAGTTGTTTCTGAAACATGGCAAAGGTAGCGTTGCCAATGATGTT
ACAGATGAGATGGTCAGACTAAACTGGCTGACGGAATTTATGCCTCTTCCGACCATCAAGCATTTTATCC
GTACTCCTGATGATGCATGGTTACTCACCACTGCGATCCCCGGAAAAACAGCATTCCAGGTATTAGAAGA
ATATCCTGATTCAGGTGAAAATATTGTTGATGCGCTGGCAGTGTTCCTGCGCCGGTTGCATTCGATTCCT
GTTTGTAATTGTCCTTTTAACAGCGATCGCGTATTTCGTCTCGCTCAGGCGCAATCACGAATGAATAACG
GTTTGGTTGATGCGAGTGATTTTGATGACGAGCGTAATGGCTGGCCTGTTGAACAAGTCTGGAAAGAAAT
GCATAAACTTTTGCCATTCTCACCGGATTCAGTCGTCACTCATGGTGATTTCTCACTTGATAACCTTATT
TTTGACGAGGGGAAATTAATAGGTTGTATTGATGTTGGACGAGTCGGAATCGCAGACCGATACCAGGATC
TTGCCATCCTATGGAACTGCCTCGGTGAGTTTTCTCCTTCATTACAGAAACGGCTTTTTCAAAAATATGG
TATTGATAATCCTGATATGAATAAATTGCAGTTTCATTTGATGCTCGATGAGTTTTTCTAATCAGAATTG
GTTAATTGGTTGTAACACTGGCAGAGCATTACGCTGACTTGACGGGACGGCGCAAGCTCATGACCAAAAT
CCCTTAACGTGAGTTACGCGTCGTTCCACTGAGCGTCAGACCCCGTAGAAAAGATCAAAGGATCTTCTTG
AGATCCTTTTTTTCTGCGCGTAATCTGCTGCTTGCAAACAAAAAAACCACCGCTACCAGCGGTGGTTTGT
TTGCCGGATCAAGAGCTACCAACTCTTTTTCCGAAGGTAACTGGCTTCAGCAGAGCGCAGATACCAAATA
CTGTCCTTCTAGTGTAGCCGTAGTTAGGCCACCACTTCAAGAACTCTGTAGCACCGCCTACATACCTCGC
TCTGCTAATCCTGTTACCAGTGGCTGCTGCCAGTGGCGATAAGTCGTGTCTTACCGGGTTGGACTCAAGA
CGATAGTTACCGGATAAGGCGCAGCGGTCGGGCTGAACGGGGGGTTCGTGCACACAGCCCAGCTTGGAGC
GAACGACCTACACCGAACTGAGATACCTACAGCGTGAGCATTGAGAAAGCGCCACGCTTCCCGAAGGGAG
AAAGGCGGACAGGTATCCGGTAAGCGGCAGGGTCGGAACAGGAGAGCGCACGAGGGAGCTTCCAGGGGGA
AACGCCTGGTATCTTTATAGTCCTGTCGGGTTTCGCCACCTCTGACTTGAGCGTCGATTTTTGTGATGCT
CGTCAGGGGGGCGGAGCCTATGGAAAAACGCCAGCAACGCGGCCTTTTTACGGTTCCTGGCCTTTTGCTG
GCCTTTTGCTCACATGTTCTTTCCTGCGTTATCCCCTGATTCTGTGGATAACCGTATTACCGCCTTTGAG
TGAGCTGATACCGCTCGCCGCAGCCGAACGACCGAGCGCAGCGAGTCAGTGAGCGAGGAAGCGGAAGAGC
GCCCAATACGCAAACCGCCTCTCCCCGCGCGTTGGCCGATTCATTAATGCAGCTGGCACGACAGGTTTCC
CGACTGGAAAGCGGGCAGTGAGCGCAACGCAATTAATACGCGTACCGCTAGCCAGGAAGAGTTTGTAGAA
ACGCAAAAAGGCCATCCGTCAGGATGGCCTTCTGCTTAGTTTGATGCCTGGCAGTTTATGGCGGGCGTCC
TGCCCGCCACCCTCCGGGCCGTTGCTTCACAACGTTCAAATCCGCTCCCGGCGGATTTGTCCTACTCAGG
AGAGCGTTCACCGACAAACAACAGATAAAACGAAAGGCCCAGTCTTCCGACTGAGCCTTTCGTTTTATTT
GATGCCTGGCAGTTCCCTACTCTCGCGTTAACGCTAGCATGGATGTTTTCCCAGTCACGACGTTGTAAAA
CGACGGCCAGTCTTAAGCTCGGGCCC
