>Addgene plasmid #27768 | pUT1177-HQ858718 | addgene partial sequence | sequence record 34090 | 27768 with M13pUC-fwd
TGATTTTATTTTGACTGATAGTGACCTGTTCGTTGCAACAAATTGATGAGCAATGCTTTTTTATAATGCC
AACTTTGTACAAAAAAGCAGGCTCCGCGGCCGCCCCCTTCACCATGGGGCGCGAGGCGGCAGCCACGAGG
CCGCCCAAGCTGCGGAGGGGCCTGTGGTCGCCGGAGGAGGACGAGAAGCTGTACAATCACATCATCCGAT
ATGGCGTCGGCTGCTGGAGCTCAGTCCCAAAGCTCGCTGGCTTGGAGAGATGCGGCAAGAGCTGCAGGCT
GAGATGGATCAACTACCTGCGGCCTGACCTCAAGAGGGGCAGCTTCTCCCAGCAGGAGGAGGATCTCATC
GTCAGCCTCCACAAGATACTAGGCAACAGGTGGTCCCAGATCGCGTCGCAGCTGCCGGGGAGGACGGACA
ACGAGATCAAAAACTTCTGGAACTCGTGCATCAAGAAGAAGCTCCGGCAGCAGGGCATCGACCCCGCCAC
CCACAAGCCGCTCAACGACGACGACAACGCTGCTGCTGCTGCTGCTGCGGACAACGACGCCGCCGTGGCG
CCGCACCACCATCGTCGTCATCAGGACGACCACTGCGGCGCCGCCAATATTGATAATAATAATAATAACA
ACAACAACAACAACAATCGGCAGCTCCCCTCAGCCGACGACCACTGCTTCGCCATGAGCAGCGACGACCC
TCTCGCGCCACACTCCCCGACCGTCAGCTTCGACCCACTGTCCGTCACCAACGTCCCCACGGCAATGCAG
CAGGGCTCCTACGGCTCGTTCCGCTCCGACAACGACCACCTCTGCGACTACGGCGGCGGCGGCGTCGACG
TGGTCTCGGACGCCGCCACGGCGTACAGCGCCCCCTACACAGGCGGCGGCGGCGGCGGCGGAGACAGCTC
CAGCAACAGCA
